Addgene plasmid #86353: PX458_HOMEZ_2
Purpose: Encodes gRNA for 3' target of human HOMEZ
Depositing lab: Eric Mendenhall & Richard M. Myers. Depositing organization: University of Alabama in Huntsville. Publication: CETCh-seq: CRISPR epitope tagging ChIP-seq of DNA-binding proteins. Savic D, Partridge EC, Newberry KM, Smith SB, Meadows SK, Roberts BS, Mackiewicz M, Mendenhall EM, Myers RM. Genome Res. 2015 Sep 9. 10.1101/gr.193540.115 PubMed 26355004.
Backbone
  Vector backbone: PX458
  Vector type: CRISPR
Growth in bacteria
  Bacterial resistance: Ampicillin, 100 μg/mL
  Growth temperature: 37°C
  Growth strain: DH5alpha
  Copy number: High Copy
Gene/Insert
  Gene/Insert name: gRNA against HOMEZ
  gRNA/shRNA sequence: GATCATACAAGACTGAGTG
  Species: H. sapiens (human)
  Entrez Gene: HOMEZ (a.k.a. KIAA1443)
  Cloning method: Gibson Cloning
  Sequencing primers: 5′ pBR322ori-F
Terms and licenses: Academic/Nonprofit Terms; Industry Terms: Not Available to Industry
Depositor comments: Note: This plasmid is part of the Mendenhall and Meyers CRISPR-based Tagging system to add a tag (currently using FLAG) to endogenous proteins. Please see https://www.addgene.org/crispr/tagging/ for more details.
How to cite: PX458_HOMEZ_2 was a gift from Eric Mendenhall & Richard M. Myers (Addgene plasmid # 86353 ; http://n2t.net/addgene:86353 ; RRID:Addgene_86353)
