[The description below was written by a language model from this plasmid's Addgene catalogue record and pLannotate feature annotations shown in this document.]
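Description:
PX458_HOMEZ_2 is a mammalian CRISPR/Cas9 expression plasmid built on the PX458 backbone, carrying a single guide RNA directed at the 3' end of the human HOMEZ gene (also known as KIAA1443). It is a 9,292 nt high-copy plasmid propagated in E. coli through a ColE1/pUC-type origin and selected with ampicillin via the β-lactamase gene. An M13/f1-type phage origin, a single annotated AAV2 ITR and short fragments of bom and rop are also present as backbone remnants.

The plasmid contains two expression units. A human U6 RNA polymerase III promoter drives the HOMEZ-targeting spacer, which was inserted by Gibson cloning and is fused to the Streptococcus pyogenes guide RNA scaffold; a second partial scaffold fragment is annotated just downstream. The second unit uses a hybrid promoter, consisting of the CMV enhancer, the chicken β-actin promoter and a hybrid intron, to express S. pyogenes Cas9. The annotation software splits Cas9 into contiguous N- and C-terminal portions that together form one full-length coding sequence. This is followed by a nucleoplasmin nuclear localization signal and an EGFP coding sequence, and the unit ends with the bovine growth hormone polyadenylation signal. The element linking Cas9 to EGFP is not annotated in the feature table. EGFP allows transfected cells to be identified or sorted.

According to the record, the plasmid is one component of a CRISPR-based epitope tagging system, in which Cas9 cutting near the end of a gene's coding region is used to add a tag (currently FLAG) to the endogenous protein. The associated method then applies ChIP-seq to the tagged DNA-binding protein. The donor template carrying the tag is not part of this construct.
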