Features (pLannotate 1.2.2; 19 found; start..end, strand, type, name):
     17..257     +  promoter       U6 promoter: RNA polymerase III promoter for human U6 snRNA
    285..360     +  misc_RNA       gRNA scaffold: guide RNA scaffold for the Streptococcus pyogenes CRISPR/Cas9 system
    367..410     +  misc_RNA       gRNA scaffold (fragment): guide RNA scaffold for the Streptococcus pyogenes CRISPR/Cas9 system
    457..742     +  enhancer       CMV enhancer: human cytomegalovirus immediate early enhancer; contains an 18-bp deletion relative to the standard CMV enhancer
    744..1021    +  promoter       chicken β-actin promoter: No description available
   1022..1250    +  intron         hybrid intron: hybrid between chicken β-actin (CBA) and minute virus of mice (MMV) introns (Gray et al., 2011)
   1388..2989    +  CDS            Cas9(N): N-terminal portion of Streptococcus pyogenes Cas9 (Zetsche et al., 2015)
   2990..5488    +  CDS            Cas9(C): C-terminal portion of Streptococcus pyogenes Cas9 (Zetsche et al., 2015)
   5489..5536    +  CDS            nucleoplasmin NLS: bipartite nuclear localization signal from nucleoplasmin
   5606..6319    +  CDS            EGFP: EGFP is a basic (constitutively fluorescent) green fluorescent protein published in 1996, derived from Aequorea victoria. It is reported to be a rapidly-maturing weak dimer with moderate acid sensitivity.
   6353..6464    +  polyA_signal   bGH poly(A) signal: bovine growth hormone polyadenylation signal
   6569..6709    +  repeat_region  AAV2 ITR: inverted terminal repeat of adeno-associated virus serotype 2 inverted
   6714..6765    -  misc_feature   bom (fragment): basis of mobility region from pBR322
   6784..7164    +  rep_origin     M13 ori (sequence partly withheld): M13 bacteriophage origin of replication; arrow indicates direction of (+) strand synthesis
   7240..7289    -  misc_feature   bom (fragment): basis of mobility region from pBR322
   7391..7426    -  CDS            rop (fragment): Rop protein, which maintains plasmids at low copy number; rop
   7521..7625    +  promoter       AmpR promoter: bla
   7626..8486    +  CDS            AmpR: β-lactamase; bla; confers resistance to ampicillin, carbenicillin, and related antibiotics
   8657..9245    +  rep_origin     ori: high-copy-number ColE1/pMB1/pBR322/pUC origin of replication
>Addgene plasmid #86353 | PX458_HOMEZ_2 | depositor full sequence | sequence record 168234 | Full Sequence
TTTTGCTCACATGTNNGAGGGCCTATTTCCCATGATTCCTTCATATTTGCATATACGATACAAGGCTGTT
AGAGAGATAATTGGAATTAATTTGACTGTAAACACAAAGATATTAGTACAAAATACGTGACGTAGAAAGT
AATAATTTCTTGGGTAGTTTGCAGTTTTAAAATTATGTTTTAAAATGGACTATCATATGCTTACCGTAAC
TTGAAAGTATTTCGATTTCTTGGCTTTATATATCTTGTGGAAAGGACGAAACACCGATCATACAAGACTG
AGTGGTTTTAGAGCTAGAAATAGCAAGTTAAAATAAGGCTAGTCCGTTATCAACTTGAAAAAGTGGCACC
GAGTCGGTGCTTTTTTGTTTTAGAGCTAGAAATAGCAAGTTAAAATAAGGCTAGTCCGTTTTTAGCGCGT
GCGCCAATTCTGCAGACAAATGGCTCTAGAGGTACCCGTTACATAACTTACGGTAAATGGCCCGCCTGGC
TGACCGCCCAACGACCCCCGCCCATTGACGTCAATAGTAACGCCAATAGGGACTTTCCATTGACGTCAAT
GGGTGGAGTATTTACGGTAAACTGCCCACTTGGCAGTACATCAAGTGTATCATATGCCAAGTACGCCCCC
TATTGACGTCAATGACGGTAAATGGCCCGCCTGGCATTGTGCCCAGTACATGACCTTATGGGACTTTCCT
ACTTGGCAGTACATCTACGTATTAGTCATCGCTATTACCATGGTCGAGGTGAGCCCCACGTTCTGCTTCA
CTCTCCCCATCTCCCCCCCCTCCCCACCCCCAATTTTGTATTTATTTATTTTTTAATTATTTTGTGCAGC
GATGGGGGCGGGGGGGGGGGGGGGGCGCGCGCCAGGCGGGGCGGGGCGGGGCGAGGGGCGGGGCGGGGCG
AGGCGGAGAGGTGCGGCGGCAGCCAATCAGAGCGGCGCGCTCCGAAAGTTTCCTTTTATGGCGAGGCGGC
GGCGGCGGCGGCCCTATAAAAAGCGAAGCGCGCGGCGGGCGGGAGTCGCTGCGACGCTGCCTTCGCCCCG
TGCCCCGCTCCGCCGCCGCCTCGCGCCGCCCGCCCCGGCTCTGACTGACCGCGTTACTCCCACAGGTGAG
CGGGCGGGACGGCCCTTCTCCTCCGGGCTGTAATTAGCTGAGCAAGAGGTAAGGGTTTAAGGGATGGTTG
GTTGGTGGGGTATTAATGTTTAATTACCTGGAGCACCTGCCTGAAATCACTTTTTTTCAGGTTGGACCGG
TGCCACCATGGACTATAAGGACCACGACGGAGACTACAAGGATCATGATATTGATTACAAAGACGATGAC
GATAAGATGGCCCCAAAGAAGAAGCGGAAGGTCGGTATCCACGGAGTCCCAGCAGCCGACAAGAAGTACA
GCATCGGCCTGGACATCGGCACCAACTCTGTGGGCTGGGCCGTGATCACCGACGAGTACAAGGTGCCCAG
CAAGAAATTCAAGGTGCTGGGCAACACCGACCGGCACAGCATCAAGAAGAACCTGATCGGAGCCCTGCTG
TTCGACAGCGGCGAAACAGCCGAGGCCACCCGGCTGAAGAGAACCGCCAGAAGAAGATACACCAGACGGA
AGAACCGGATCTGCTATCTGCAAGAGATCTTCAGCAACGAGATGGCCAAGGTGGACGACAGCTTCTTCCA
CAGACTGGAAGAGTCCTTCCTGGTGGAAGAGGATAAGAAGCACGAGCGGCACCCCATCTTCGGCAACATC
GTGGACGAGGTGGCCTACCACGAGAAGTACCCCACCATCTACCACCTGAGAAAGAAACTGGTGGACAGCA
CCGACAAGGCCGACCTGCGGCTGATCTATCTGGCCCTGGCCCACATGATCAAGTTCCGGGGCCACTTCCT
GATCGAGGGCGACCTGAACCCCGACAACAGCGACGTGGACAAGCTGTTCATCCAGCTGGTGCAGACCTAC
AACCAGCTGTTCGAGGAAAACCCCATCAACGCCAGCGGCGTGGACGCCAAGGCCATCCTGTCTGCCAGAC
TGAGCAAGAGCAGACGGCTGGAAAATCTGATCGCCCAGCTGCCCGGCGAGAAGAAGAATGGCCTGTTCGG
AAACCTGATTGCCCTGAGCCTGGGCCTGACCCCCAACTTCAAGAGCAACTTCGACCTGGCCGAGGATGCC
AAACTGCAGCTGAGCAAGGACACCTACGACGACGACCTGGACAACCTGCTGGCCCAGATCGGCGACCAGT
ACGCCGACCTGTTTCTGGCCGCCAAGAACCTGTCCGACGCCATCCTGCTGAGCGACATCCTGAGAGTGAA
CACCGAGATCACCAAGGCCCCCCTGAGCGCCTCTATGATCAAGAGATACGACGAGCACCACCAGGACCTG
ACCCTGCTGAAAGCTCTCGTGCGGCAGCAGCTGCCTGAGAAGTACAAAGAGATTTTCTTCGACCAGAGCA
AGAACGGCTACGCCGGCTACATTGACGGCGGAGCCAGCCAGGAAGAGTTCTACAAGTTCATCAAGCCCAT
CCTGGAAAAGATGGACGGCACCGAGGAACTGCTCGTGAAGCTGAACAGAGAGGACCTGCTGCGGAAGCAG
CGGACCTTCGACAACGGCAGCATCCCCCACCAGATCCACCTGGGAGAGCTGCACGCCATTCTGCGGCGGC
AGGAAGATTTTTACCCATTCCTGAAGGACAACCGGGAAAAGATCGAGAAGATCCTGACCTTCCGCATCCC
CTACTACGTGGGCCCTCTGGCCAGGGGAAACAGCAGATTCGCCTGGATGACCAGAAAGAGCGAGGAAACC
ATCACCCCCTGGAACTTCGAGGAAGTGGTGGACAAGGGCGCTTCCGCCCAGAGCTTCATCGAGCGGATGA
CCAACTTCGATAAGAACCTGCCCAACGAGAAGGTGCTGCCCAAGCACAGCCTGCTGTACGAGTACTTCAC
CGTGTATAACGAGCTGACCAAAGTGAAATACGTGACCGAGGGAATGAGAAAGCCCGCCTTCCTGAGCGGC
GAGCAGAAAAAGGCCATCGTGGACCTGCTGTTCAAGACCAACCGGAAAGTGACCGTGAAGCAGCTGAAAG
AGGACTACTTCAAGAAAATCGAGTGCTTCGACTCCGTGGAAATCTCCGGCGTGGAAGATCGGTTCAACGC
CTCCCTGGGCACATACCACGATCTGCTGAAAATTATCAAGGACAAGGACTTCCTGGACAATGAGGAAAAC
GAGGACATTCTGGAAGATATCGTGCTGACCCTGACACTGTTTGAGGACAGAGAGATGATCGAGGAACGGC
TGAAAACCTATGCCCACCTGTTCGACGACAAAGTGATGAAGCAGCTGAAGCGGCGGAGATACACCGGCTG
GGGCAGGCTGAGCCGGAAGCTGATCAACGGCATCCGGGACAAGCAGTCCGGCAAGACAATCCTGGATTTC
CTGAAGTCCGACGGCTTCGCCAACAGAAACTTCATGCAGCTGATCCACGACGACAGCCTGACCTTTAAAG
AGGACATCCAGAAAGCCCAGGTGTCCGGCCAGGGCGATAGCCTGCACGAGCACATTGCCAATCTGGCCGG
CAGCCCCGCCATTAAGAAGGGCATCCTGCAGACAGTGAAGGTGGTGGACGAGCTCGTGAAAGTGATGGGC
CGGCACAAGCCCGAGAACATCGTGATCGAAATGGCCAGAGAGAACCAGACCACCCAGAAGGGACAGAAGA
ACAGCCGCGAGAGAATGAAGCGGATCGAAGAGGGCATCAAAGAGCTGGGCAGCCAGATCCTGAAAGAACA
CCCCGTGGAAAACACCCAGCTGCAGAACGAGAAGCTGTACCTGTACTACCTGCAGAATGGGCGGGATATG
TACGTGGACCAGGAACTGGACATCAACCGGCTGTCCGACTACGATGTGGACCATATCGTGCCTCAGAGCT
TTCTGAAGGACGACTCCATCGACAACAAGGTGCTGACCAGAAGCGACAAGAACCGGGGCAAGAGCGACAA
CGTGCCCTCCGAAGAGGTCGTGAAGAAGATGAAGAACTACTGGCGGCAGCTGCTGAACGCCAAGCTGATT
ACCCAGAGAAAGTTCGACAATCTGACCAAGGCCGAGAGAGGCGGCCTGAGCGAACTGGATAAGGCCGGCT
TCATCAAGAGACAGCTGGTGGAAACCCGGCAGATCACAAAGCACGTGGCACAGATCCTGGACTCCCGGAT
GAACACTAAGTACGACGAGAATGACAAGCTGATCCGGGAAGTGAAAGTGATCACCCTGAAGTCCAAGCTG
GTGTCCGATTTCCGGAAGGATTTCCAGTTTTACAAAGTGCGCGAGATCAACAACTACCACCACGCCCACG
ACGCCTACCTGAACGCCGTCGTGGGAACCGCCCTGATCAAAAAGTACCCTAAGCTGGAAAGCGAGTTCGT
GTACGGCGACTACAAGGTGTACGACGTGCGGAAGATGATCGCCAAGAGCGAGCAGGAAATCGGCAAGGCT
ACCGCCAAGTACTTCTTCTACAGCAACATCATGAACTTTTTCAAGACCGAGATTACCCTGGCCAACGGCG
AGATCCGGAAGCGGCCTCTGATCGAGACAAACGGCGAAACCGGGGAGATCGTGTGGGATAAGGGCCGGGA
TTTTGCCACCGTGCGGAAAGTGCTGAGCATGCCCCAAGTGAATATCGTGAAAAAGACCGAGGTGCAGACA
GGCGGCTTCAGCAAAGAGTCTATCCTGCCCAAGAGGAACAGCGATAAGCTGATCGCCAGAAAGAAGGACT
GGGACCCTAAGAAGTACGGCGGCTTCGACAGCCCCACCGTGGCCTATTCTGTGCTGGTGGTGGCCAAAGT
GGAAAAGGGCAAGTCCAAGAAACTGAAGAGTGTGAAAGAGCTGCTGGGGATCACCATCATGGAAAGAAGC
AGCTTCGAGAAGAATCCCATCGACTTTCTGGAAGCCAAGGGCTACAAAGAAGTGAAAAAGGACCTGATCA
TCAAGCTGCCTAAGTACTCCCTGTTCGAGCTGGAAAACGGCCGGAAGAGAATGCTGGCCTCTGCCGGCGA
ACTGCAGAAGGGAAACGAACTGGCCCTGCCCTCCAAATATGTGAACTTCCTGTACCTGGCCAGCCACTAT
GAGAAGCTGAAGGGCTCCCCCGAGGATAATGAGCAGAAACAGCTGTTTGTGGAACAGCACAAGCACTACC
TGGACGAGATCATCGAGCAGATCAGCGAGTTCTCCAAGAGAGTGATCCTGGCCGACGCTAATCTGGACAA
AGTGCTGTCCGCCTACAACAAGCACCGGGATAAGCCCATCAGAGAGCAGGCCGAGAATATCATCCACCTG
TTTACCCTGACCAATCTGGGAGCCCCTGCCGCCTTCAAGTACTTTGACACCACCATCGACCGGAAGAGGT
ACACCAGCACCAAAGAGGTGCTGGACGCCACCCTGATCCACCAGAGCATCACCGGCCTGTACGAGACACG
GATCGACCTGTCTCAGCTGGGAGGCGACAAAAGGCCGGCGGCCACGAAAAAGGCCGGCCAGGCAAAAAAG
AAAAAGGAATTCGGCAGTGGAGAGGGCAGAGGAAGTCTGCTAACATGCGGTGACGTCGAGGAGAATCCTG
GCCCAGTGAGCAAGGGCGAGGAGCTGTTCACCGGGGTGGTGCCCATCCTGGTCGAGCTGGACGGCGACGT
AAACGGCCACAAGTTCAGCGTGTCCGGCGAGGGCGAGGGCGATGCCACCTACGGCAAGCTGACCCTGAAG
TTCATCTGCACCACCGGCAAGCTGCCCGTGCCCTGGCCCACCCTCGTGACCACCCTGACCTACGGCGTGC
AGTGCTTCAGCCGCTACCCCGACCACATGAAGCAGCACGACTTCTTCAAGTCCGCCATGCCCGAAGGCTA
CGTCCAGGAGCGCACCATCTTCTTCAAGGACGACGGCAACTACAAGACCCGCGCCGAGGTGAAGTTCGAG
GGCGACACCCTGGTGAACCGCATCGAGCTGAAGGGCATCGACTTCAAGGAGGACGGCAACATCCTGGGGC
ACAAGCTGGAGTACAACTACAACAGCCACAACGTCTATATCATGGCCGACAAGCAGAAGAACGGCATCAA
GGTGAACTTCAAGATCCGCCACAACATCGAGGACGGCAGCGTGCAGCTCGCCGACCACTACCAGCAGAAC
ACCCCCATCGGCGACGGCCCCGTGCTGCTGCCCGACAACCACTACCTGAGCACCCAGTCCGCCCTGAGCA
AAGACCCCAACGAGAAGCGCGATCACATGGTCCTGCTGGAGTTCGTGACCGCCGCCGGGATCACTCTCGG
CATGGACGAGCTGTACAAGGAATTCTAACTAGAGCTCGCTGATCAGCCTCGACTGTGCCTTCTAGTTGCC
AGCCATCTGTTGTTTGCCCCTCCCCCGTGCCTTCCTTGACCCTGGAAGGTGCCACTCCCACTGTCCTTTC
CTAATAAAATGAGGAAATTGCATCGCATTGTCTGAGTAGGTGTCATTCTATTCTGGGGGGTGGGGTGGGG
CAGGACAGCAAGGGGGAGGATTGGGAAGAGAATAGCAGGCATGCTGGGGAGCGGCCGCAGGAACCCCTAG
TGATGGAGTTGGCCACTCCCTCTCTGCGCGCTCGCTCGCTCACTGAGGCCGGGCGACCAAAGGTCGCCCG
ACGCCCGGGCTTTGCCCGGGCGGCCTCAGTGAGCGAGCGAGCGCGCAGCTGCCTGCAGGGGCGCCTGATG
CGGTATTTTCTCCTTACGCATCTGTGCGGTATTTCACACCGCATA
[142 nt withheld, positions 6766-6907]
C
[141 nt withheld, positions 6909-7049]
CCTTTGACGTTGGAGTCCACGTTCTTT
[37 nt withheld, positions 7077-7113]
ACCCTATCTCGGGCTATTCTTTTGATTTATAAGGGATTTTGCCGATTTCGGCCTATTGGTTAAAAAATGA
GCTGATTTAACAAAAATTTAACGCGAATTTTAACAAAATATTAACGTTTACAATTTTATGGTGCACTCTC
AGTACAATCTGCTCTGATGCCGCATAGTTAAGCCAGCCCCGACACCCGCCAACACCCGCTGACGCGCCCT
GACGGGCTTGTCTGCTCCCGGCATCCGCTTACAGACAAGCTGTGACCGTCTCCGGGAGCTGCATGTGTCA
GAGGTTTTCACCGTCATCACCGAAACGCGCGAGACGAAAGGGCCTCGTGATACGCCTATTTTTATAGGTT
AATGTCATGATAATAATGGTTTCTTAGACGTCAGGTGGCACTTTTCGGGGAAATGTGCGCGGAACCCCTA
TTTGTTTATTTTTCTAAATACATTCAAATATGTATCCGCTCATGAGACAATAACCCTGATAAATGCTTCA
ATAATATTGAAAAAGGAAGAGTATGAGTATTCAACATTTCCGTGTCGCCCTTATTCCCTTTTTTGCGGCA
TTTTGCCTTCCTGTTTTTGCTCACCCAGAAACGCTGGTGAAAGTAAAAGATGCTGAAGATCAGTTGGGTG
CACGAGTGGGTTACATCGAACTGGATCTCAACAGCGGTAAGATCCTTGAGAGTTTTCGCCCCGAAGAACG
TTTTCCAATGATGAGCACTTTTAAAGTTCTGCTATGTGGCGCGGTATTATCCCGTATTGACGCCGGGCAA
GAGCAACTCGGTCGCCGCATACACTATTCTCAGAATGACTTGGTTGAGTACTCACCAGTCACAGAAAAGC
ATCTTACGGATGGCATGACAGTAAGAGAATTATGCAGTGCTGCCATAACCATGAGTGATAACACTGCGGC
CAACTTACTTCTGACAACGATCGGAGGACCGAAGGAGCTAACCGCTTTTTTGCACAACATGGGGGATCAT
GTAACTCGCCTTGATCGTTGGGAACCGGAGCTGAATGAAGCCATACCAAACGACGAGCGTGACACCACGA
TGCCTGTAGCAATGGCAACAACGTTGCGCAAACTATTAACTGGCGAACTACTTACTCTAGCTTCCCGGCA
ACAATTAATAGACTGGATGGAGGCGGATAAAGTTGCAGGACCACTTCTGCGCTCGGCCCTTCCGGCTGGC
TGGTTTATTGCTGATAAATCTGGAGCCGGTGAGCGTGGAAGCCGCGGTATCATTGCAGCACTGGGGCCAG
ATGGTAAGCCCTCCCGTATCGTAGTTATCTACACGACGGGGAGTCAGGCAACTATGGATGAACGAAATAG
ACAGATCGCTGAGATAGGTGCCTCACTGATTAAGCATTGGTAACTGTCAGACCAAGTTTACTCATATATA
CTTTAGATTGATTTAAAACTTCATTTTTAATTTAAAAGGATCTAGGTGAAGATCCTTTTTGATAATCTCA
TGACCAAAATCCCTTAACGTGAGTTTTCGTTCCACTGAGCGTCAGACCCCGTAGAAAAGATCAAAGGATC
TTCTTGAGATCCTTTTTTTCTGCGCGTAATCTGCTGCTTGCAAACAAAAAAACCACCGCTACCAGCGGTG
GTTTGTTTGCCGGATCAAGAGCTACCAACTCTTTTTCCGAAGGTAACTGGCTTCAGCAGAGCGCAGATAC
CAAATACTGTCCTTCTAGTGTAGCCGTAGTTAGGCCACCACTTCAAGAACTCTGTAGCACCGCCTACATA
CCTCGCTCTGCTAATCCTGTTACCAGTGGCTGCTGCCAGTGGCGATAAGTCGTGTCTTACCGGGTTGGAC
TCAAGACGATAGTTACCGGATAAGGCGCAGCGGTCGGGCTGAACGGGGGGTTCGTGCACACAGCCCAGCT
TGGAGCGAACGACCTACACCGAACTGAGATACCTACAGCGTGAGCTATGAGAAAGCGCCACGCTTCCCGA
AGGGAGAAAGGCGGACAGGTATCCGGTAAGCGGCAGGGTCGGAACAGGAGAGCGCACGAGGGAGCTTCCA
GGGGGAAACGCCTGGTATCTTTATAGTCCTGTCGGGTTTCGCCACCTCTGACTTGAGCGTCGATTTTTGT
GATGCTCGTCAGGGGGGCGGAGCCTATGGAAAAACGCCAGCAACGCGGCCTTTTTACGGTTCCTGGCCTT
TTGCTGGCC
