>Addgene plasmid #86353 | PX458_HOMEZ_2 | addgene partial sequence | sequence record 170940 | Addgene Partial NGS Result
GACTATAAGGACCACGACGGAGACTACAAGGATCATGATATTGATTACAAAGACGATGACGATAAGATGG
CCCCAAAGAAGAAGCGGAAGGTCGGTATCCACGGAGTCCCAGCAGCCGACAAGAAGTACAGCATCGGCCT
GGACATCGGCACCAACTCTGTGGGCTGGGCCGTGATCACCGACGAGTACAAGGTGCCCAGCAAGAAATTC
AAGGTGCTGGGCAACACCGACCGGCACAGCATCAAGAAGAACCTGATCGGAGCCCTGCTGTTCGACAGCG
GCGAAACAGCCGAGGCCACCCGGCTGAAGAGAACCGCCAGAAGAAGATACACCAGACGGAAGAACCGGAT
CTGCTATCTGCAAGAGATCTTCAGCAACGAGATGGCCAAGGTGGACGACAGCTTCTTCCACAGACTGGAA
GAGTCCTTCCTGGTGGAAGAGGATAAGAAGCACGAGCGGCACCCCATCTTCGGCAACATCGTGGACGAGG
TGGCCTACCACGAGAAGTACCCCACCATCTACCACCTGAGAAAGAAACTGGTGGACAGCACCGACAAGGC
CGACCTGCGGCTGATCTATCTGGCCCTGGCCCACATGATCAAGTTCCGGGGCCACTTCCTGATCGAGGGC
GACCTGAACCCCGACAACAGCGACGTGGACAAGCTGTTCATCCAGCTGGTGCAGACCTACAACCAGCTGT
TCGAGGAAAACCCCATCAACGCCAGCGGCGTGGACGCCAAGGCCATCCTGTCTGCCAGACTGAGCAAGAG
CAGACGGCTGGAAAATCTGATCGCCCAGCTGCCCGGCGAGAAGAAGAATGGCCTGTTCGGAAACCTGATT
GCCCTGAGCCTGGGCCTGACCCCCAACTTCAAGAGCAACTTCGACCTGGCCGAGGATGCCAAACTGCAGC
TGAGCAAGGACACCTACGACGACGACCTGGACAACCTGCTGGCCCAGATCGGCGACCAGTACGCCGACCT
GTTTCTGGCCGCCAAGAACCTGTCCGACGCCATCCTGCTGAGCGACATCCTGAGAGTGAACACCGAGATC
ACCAAGGCCCCCCTGAGCGCCTCTATGATCAAGAGATACGACGAGCACCACCAGGACCTGACCCTGCTGA
AAGCTCTCGTGCGGCAGCAGCTGCCTGAGAAGTACAAAGAGATTTTCTTCGACCAGAGCAAGAACGGCTA
CGCCGGCTACATTGACGGCGGAGCCAGCCAGGAAGAGTTCTACAAGTTCATCAAGCCCATCCTGGAAAAG
ATGGACGGCACCGAGGAACTGCTCGTGAAGCTGAACAGAGAGGACCTGCTGCGGAAGCAGCGGACCTTCG
ACAACGGCAGCATCCCCCACCAGATCCACCTGGGAGAGCTGCACGCCATTCTGCGGCGGCAGGAAGATTT
TTACCCATTCCTGAAGGACAACCGGGAAAAGATCGAGAAGATCCTGACCTTCCGCATCCCCTACTACGTG
GGCCCTCTGGCCAGGGGAAACAGCAGATTCGCCTGGATGACCAGAAAGAGCGAGGAAACCATCACCCCCT
GGAACTTCGAGGAAGTGGTGGACAAGGGCGCTTCCGCCCAGAGCTTCATCGAGCGGATGACCAACTTCGA
TAAGAACCTGCCCAACGAGAAGGTGCTGCCCAAGCACAGCCTGCTGTACGAGTACTTCACCGTGTATAAC
GAGCTGACCAAAGTGAAATACGTGACCGAGGGAATGAGAAAGCCCGCCTTCCTGAGCGGCGAGCAGAAAA
AGGCCATCGTGGACCTGCTGTTCAAGACCAACCGGAAAGTGACCGTGAAGCAGCTGAAAGAGGACTACTT
CAAGAAAATCGAGTGCTTCGACTCCGTGGAAATCTCCGGCGTGGAAGATCGGTTCAACGCCTCCCTGGGC
ACATACCACGATCTGCTGAAAATTATCAAGGACAAGGACTTCCTGGACAATGAGGAAAACGAGGACATTC
TGGAAGATATCGTGCTGACCCTGACACTGTTTGAGGACAGAGAGATGATCGAGGAACGGCTGAAAACCTA
TGCCCACCTGTTCGACGACAAAGTGATGAAGCAGCTGAAGCGGCGGAGATACACCGGCTGGGGCAGGCTG
AGCCGGAAGCTGATCAACGGCATCCGGGACAAGCAGTCCGGCAAGACAATCCTGGATTTCCTGAAGTCCG
ACGGCTTCGCCAACAGAAACTTCATGCAGCTGATCCACGACGACAGCCTGACCTTTAAAGAGGACATCCA
GAAAGCCCAGGTGTCCGGCCAGGGCGATAGCCTGCACGAGCACATTGCCAATCTGGCCGGCAGCCCCGCC
ATTAAGAAGGGCATCCTGCAGACAGTGAAGGTGGTGGACGAGCTCGTGAAAGTGATGGGCCGGCACAAGC
CCGAGAACATCGTGATCGAAATGGCCAGAGAGAACCAGACCACCCAGAAGGGACAGAAGAACAGCCGCGA
GAGAATGAAGCGGATCGAAGAGGGCATCAAAGAGCTGGGCAGCCAGATCCTGAAAGAACACCCCGTGGAA
AACACCCAGCTGCAGAACGAGAAGCTGTACCTGTACTACCTGCAGAATGGGCGGGATATGTACGTGGACC
AGGAACTGGACATCAACCGGCTGTCCGACTACGATGTGGACCATATCGTGCCTCAGAGCTTTCTGAAGGA
CGACTCCATCGACAACAAGGTGCTGACCAGAAGCGACAAGAACCGGGGCAAGAGCGACAACGTGCCCTCC
GAAGAGGTCGTGAAGAAGATGAAGAACTACTGGCGGCAGCTGCTGAACGCCAAGCTGATTACCCAGAGAA
AGTTCGACAATCTGACCAAGGCCGAGAGAGGCGGCCTGAGCGAACTGGATAAGGCCGGCTTCATCAAGAG
ACAGCTGGTGGAAACCCGGCAGATCACAAAGCACGTGGCACAGATCCTGGACTCCCGGATGAACACTAAG
TACGACGAGAATGACAAGCTGATCCGGGAAGTGAAAGTGATCACCCTGAAGTCCAAGCTGGTGTCCGATT
TCCGGAAGGATTTCCAGTTTTACAAAGTGCGCGAGATCAACAACTACCACCACGCCCACGACGCCTACCT
GAACGCCGTCGTGGGAACCGCCCTGATCAAAAAGTACCCTAAGCTGGAAAGCGAGTTCGTGTACGGCGAC
TACAAGGTGTACGACGTGCGGAAGATGATCGCCAAGAGCGAGCAGGAAATCGGCAAGGCTACCGCCAAGT
ACTTCTTCTACAGCAACATCATGAACTTTTTCAAGACCGAGATTACCCTGGCCAACGGCGAGATCCGGAA
GCGGCCTCTGATCGAGACAAACGGCGAAACCGGGGAGATCGTGTGGGATAAGGGCCGGGATTTTGCCACC
GTGCGGAAAGTGCTGAGCATGCCCCAAGTGAATATCGTGAAAAAGACCGAGGTGCAGACAGGCGGCTTCA
GCAAAGAGTCTATCCTGCCCAAGAGGAACAGCGATAAGCTGATCGCCAGAAAGAAGGACTGGGACCCTAA
GAAGTACGGCGGCTTCGACAGCCCCACCGTGGCCTATTCTGTGCTGGTGGTGGCCAAAGTGGAAAAGGGC
AAGTCCAAGAAACTGAAGAGTGTGAAAGAGCTGCTGGGGATCACCATCATGGAAAGAAGCAGCTTCGAGA
AGAATCCCATCGACTTTCTGGAAGCCAAGGGCTACAAAGAAGTGAAAAAGGACCTGATCATCAAGCTGCC
TAAGTACTCCCTGTTCGAGCTGGAAAACGGCCGGAAGAGAATGCTGGCCTCTGCCGGCGAACTGCAGAAG
GGAAACGAACTGGCCCTGCCCTCCAAATATGTGAACTTCCTGTACCTGGCCAGCCACTATGAGAAGCTGA
AGGGCTCCCCCGAGGATAATGAGCAGAAACAGCTGTTTGTGGAACAGCACAAGCACTACCTGGACGAGAT
CATCGAGCAGATCAGCGAGTTCTCCAAGAGAGTGATCCTGGCCGACGCTAATCTGGACAAAGTGCTGTCC
GCCTACAACAAGCACCGGGATAAGCCCATCAGAGAGCAGGCCGAGAATATCATCCACCTGTTTACCCTGA
CCAATCTGGGAGCCCCTGCCGCCTTCAAGTACTTTGACACCACCATCGACCGGAAGAGGTACACCAGCAC
CAAAGAGGTGCTGGACGCCACCCTGATCCACCAGAGCATCACCGGCCTGTACGAGACACGGATCGACCTG
TCTCAGCTGGGAGGCGACAAAAGGCCGGCGGCCACGAAAAAGGCCGGCCAGGCAAAAAAGAAAAAGGAAT
TCGGCAGTGGAGAGGGCAGAGGAAGTCTGCTAACATGCGGTGACGTCGAGGAGAATCCTGGCCCAGTGAG
CAAGGGCGAGGAGCTGTTCACCGGGGTGGTGCCCATCCTGGTCGAGCTGGACGGCGACGTAAACGGCCAC
AAGTTCAGCGTGTCCGGCGAGGGCGAGGGCGATGCCACCTACGGCAAGCTGACCCTGAAGTTCATCTGCA
CCACCGGCAAGCTGCCCGTGCCCTGGCCCACCCTCGTGACCACCCTGACCTACGGCGTGCAGTGCTTCAG
CCGCTACCCCGACCACATGAAGCAGCACGACTTCTTCAAGTCCGCCATGCCCGAAGGCTACGTCCAGGAG
CGCACCATCTTCTTCAAGGACGACGGCAACTACAAGACCCGCGCCGAGGTGAAGTTCGAGGGCGACACCC
TGGTGAACCGCATCGAGCTGAAGGGCATCGACTTCAAGGAGGACGGCAACATCCTGGGGCACAAGCTGGA
GTACAACTACAACAGCCACAACGTCTATATCATGGCCGACAAGCAGAAGAACGGCATCAAGGTGAACTTC
AAGATCCGCCACAACATCGAGGACGGCAGCGTGCAGCTCGCCGACCACTACCAGCAGAACACCCCCATCG
GCGACGGCCCCGTGCTGCTGCCCGACAACCACTACCTGAGCACCCAGTCCGCCCTGAGCAAAGACCCCAA
CGAGAAGCGCGATCACATGGTCCTGCTGGAGTTCGTGACCGCCGCCGGGATCACTCTCGGCATGGACGAG
CTGTACAAGGAATTCTAACTAGAGCTCGCTGATCAGCCTCGACTGTGCCTTCTAGTTGCCAGCCATCTGT
TGTTTGCCCCTCCCCCGTGCCTTCCTTGACCCTGGAAGGTGCCACTCCCACTGTCCTTTCCTAATAAAAT
GAGGAAATTGCATCGCATTGTCTGAGTAGGTGTCATTCTATTCTGGGGGGTGGGGTGGGGCAGGACAGCA
AGGGGGAGGATTGGGAAGAGAATAGCAGGCATGCTGGGGAGCGGCCGCAGGAACCCCTAGTGATGGAGTT
GGCCACTCCCTCTCTGCGCGCTCGCTCGCTCACTGAGGCCGGGCGACCAAAGGTCGCCCGACGCCCGGGC
TTTGCCCGGGCGGCCTCAGTGAGCGAGCGAGCGCGCAGCTGCCTGCAGGGGCGCCTGATGCGGTATTTTC
TCCTTACGCATCTGTGCGGTATTTCACACCGCATA
[95 nt withheld, positions 5496-5590]
T
[46 nt withheld, positions 5592-5637]
C
[141 nt withheld, positions 5639-5779]
CCTTTGACGTTGGAGTCCACGTTCTTT
[37 nt withheld, positions 5807-5843]
ACTCTATCTCGGGCTATTCTTTTGATTTATAAGGGATTTTGCCGATTTCGGTCTATTGGTTAAAAAATGA
GCTGATTTAACAAAAATTTAACGCGAATTTTAACAAAATATTAACGTTTACAATTTTATGGTGCACTCTC
AGTACAATCTGCTCTGATGCCGCATAGTTAAGCCAGCCCCGACACCCGCCAACACCCGCTGACGCGCCCT
GACGGGCTTGTCTGCTCCCGGCATCCGCTTACAGACAAGCTGTGACCGTCTCCGGGAGCTGCATGTGTCA
GAGGTTTTCACCGTCATCACCGAAACGCGCGAGACGAAAGGGCCTCGTGATACGCCTATTTTTATAGGTT
AATGTCATGATAATAATGGTTTCTTAGACGTCAGGTGGCACTTTTCGGGGAAATGTGCGCGGAACCCCTA
TTTGTTTATTTTTCTAAATACATTCAAATATGTATCCGCTCATGAGACAATAACCCTGATAAATGCTTCA
ATAATATTGAAAAAGGAAGAGTATGAGTATTCAACATTTCCGTGTCGCCCTTATTCCCTTTTTTGCGGCA
TTTTGCCTTCCTGTTTTTGCTCACCCAGAAACGCTGGTGAAAGTAAAAGATGCTGAAGATCAGTTGGGTG
CACGAGTGGGTTACATCGAACTGGATCTCAACAGCGGTAAGATCCTTGAGAGTTTTCGCCCCGAAGAACG
TTTTCCAATGATGAGCACTTTTAAAGTTCTGCTATGTGGCGCGGTATTATCCCGTATTGACGCCGGGCAA
GAGCAACTCGGTCGCCGCATACACTATTCTCAGAATGACTTGGTTGAGTACTCACCAGTCACAGAAAAGC
ATCTTACGGATGGCATGACAGTAAGAGAATTATGCAGTGCTGCCATAACCATGAGTGATAACACTGCGGC
CAACTTACTTCTGACAACGATCGGAGGACCGAAGGAGCTAACCGCTTTTTTGCACAACATGGGGGATCAT
GTAACTCGCCTTGATCGTTGGGAACCGGAGCTGAATGAAGCCATACCAAACGACGAGCGTGACACCACGA
TGCCTGTAGCAATGGCAACAACGTTGCGCAAACTATTAACTGGCGAACTACTTACTCTAGCTTCCCGGCA
ACAATTAATAGACTGGATGGAGGCGGATAAAGTTGCAGGACCACTTCTGCGCTCGGCCCTTCCGGCTGGC
TGGTTTATTGCTGATAAATCTGGAGCCGGTGAGCGTGGAAGCCGCGGTATCATTGCAGCACTGGGGCCAG
ATGGTAAGCCCTCCCGTATCGTAGTTATCTACACGACGGGGAGTCAGGCAACTATGGATGAACGAAATAG
ACAGATCGCTGAGATAGGTGCCTCACTGATTAAGCATTGGTAACTGTCAGACCAAGTTTACTCATATATA
CTTTAGATTGATTTAAAACTTCATTTTTAATTTAAAAGGATCTAGGTGAAGATCCTTTTTGATAATCTCA
TGACCAAAATCCCTTAACGTGAGTTTTCGTTCCACTGAGCGTCAGACCCCGTAGAAAAGATCAAAGGATC
TTCTTGAGATCCTTTTTTTCTGCGCGTAATCTGCTGCTTGCAAACAAAAAAACCACCGCTACCAGCGGTG
GTTTGTTTGCCGGATCAAGAGCTACCAACTCTTTTTCCGAAGGTAACTGGCTTCAGCAGAGCGCAGATAC
CAAATACTGTTCTTCTAGTGTAGCCGTAGTTAGGCCACCACTTCAAGAACTCTGTAGCACCGCCTACATA
CCTCGCTCTGCTAATCCTGTTACCAGTGGCTGCTGCCAGTGGCGATAAGTCGTGTCTTACCGGGTTGGAC
TCAAGACGATAGTTACCGGATAAGGCGCAGCGGTCGGGCTGAACGGGGGGTTCGTGCACACAGCCCAGCT
TGGAGCGAACGACCTACACCGAACTGAGATACCTACAGCGTGAGCTATGAGAAAGCGCCACGCTTCCCGA
AGGGAGAAAGGCGGACAGGTATCCGGTAAGCGGCAGGGTCGGAACAGGAGAGCGCACGAGGGAGCTTCCA
GGGGGAAACGCCTGGTATCTTTATAGTCCTGTCGGGTTTCGCCACCTCTGACTTGAGCGTCGATTTTTGT
GATGCTCGTCAGGGGGGCGGAGCCTATGGAAAAACGCCAGCAACGCGGCCTTTTTACGGTTCCTGGCCTT
TTGCTGGCCTTTTGCTCACATGTGAGGGCCTATTTCCCATGATTCCTTCATATTTGCATATACGATACAA
GGCTGTTAGAGAGATAATTGGAATTAATTTGACTGTAAACACAAAGATATTAGTACAAAATACGTGACGT
AGAAAGTAATAATTTCTTGGGTAGTTTGCAGTTTTAAAATTATGTTTTAAAATGGACTATCATATGCTTA
CCGTAACTTGAAAGTATTTCGATTTCTTGGCTTTATATATCTTGTGGAAAGGACGAAACACCGATCATAC
AAGACTGAGTGGTTTTAGAGCTAGAAATAGCAAGTTAAAATAAGGCTAGTCCGTTATCAACTTGAAAAAG
TGGCACCGAGTCGGTGCTTTTTTGTTTTAGAGCTAGAAATAGCAAGTTAAAATAAGGCTAGTCCGTTTTT
AGCGCGTGCGCCAATTCTGCAGACAAATGGCTCTAGAGGTACC
